>Addgene plasmid #223887 | pD(Ct)_3C-His8 | addgene full sequence | sequence record 445934 | Addgene NGS Result
GATTCGCGACCTACTCCGGAATATTAGGTCTCAGGATCCCTGGAAGTTCTGTTCCAGGGGCCCCACCATC
ACCATCACCATCACCATTAAGGGAGACCCACTGCTTGAGCCTAGAAGATCCGGCTGCTAACAAAGCCCGA
AAGGAAGCTGAGTTGGCTGCTGTCACCGCTGAGCAATAACTATCATAACCCCTAGGTGCCATTTCATTAC
CTCTTTCTCCGCACCCGACATAGATCTGGGCCAACTTTTGGCGAAAATGAGACGTTGATCGGCACGTAAG
AGGGTCCAACTTTCACCATAATGAAATAAGATCACTACCGGGCGTATTTTTTGAGTTATCGAGATTTTCA
GGAGCTAAGGAAGCTAAAATGGAGAAAAAAATCACTGGATATACCACCGTTGATATATCCCAATGGCATC
GTAAAGAACATTTTGAGGCATTTCAGTCAGTTGCTCAATGTACCTATAACCAGACCGTTCAGCTGGATAT
TACGGCCTTTTTAAAGACCGTAAAGAAAAATAAGCACAAGTTTTATCCGGCCTTTATTCACATTCTTGCC
CGCCTGATGAATGCTCATCCGGAATTCCGTATGGCAATGAAAGACGGTGAGCTGGTGATATGGGATAGTG
TTCACCCTTGTTACACCGTTTTCCATGAGCAAACTGAAACGTTTTCATCGCTCTGGAGTGAATACCACGA
CGATTTCCGGCAGTTTCTACACATATATTCGCAAGATGTGGCGTGTTACGGTGAAAACCTGGCCTATTTC
CCTAAAGGGTTTATTGAGAATATGTTTTTCGTCTCAGCCAATCCCTGGGTGAGTTTCACCAGTTTTGATT
TAAACGTGGCCAATATGGACAACTTCTTCGCCCCCGTTTTCACCATGGGCAAATATTATACGCAAGGCGA
CAAGGTGCTGATGCCGCTGGCGATTCAGGTTCATCATGCCGTTTGTGATGGCTTCCATGTCGGCAGAATG
CTTAATGAATTACAACAGTACTGCGATGAGTGGCAGGGTGGGGCGTAATTTTTTTAAGGCAGTTATTGGT
GCCCTTAAACGCCTGGTTGCTACGCCTGAATAAGTGATAATAAGCGGATGAATGGCAGAAATTCGAAAGC
AAATTCGACCCGGTCGTCGGTTCAGGGCAGGGTCGTTAAATAGCCGCTTATGTCTATTGCTGGTTTACCG
GTTTATTGACTACCGGAAGCAGTGTGACCGTGTGCTTCTCAAATGCCTGAGGCCAGTTTGCTCAGGCTCT
CCCCGTGGAGGTAATAATTGACGATATGATCATTTATTCTGCCTCCCAGCTGACATTCATCCGGGGTCAG
CACCGTTTCTGCGGACTGGCTTTCTACGTGTTCCGCTTCCTTTAGCAGCCCTTGCGCCCTGAGTGCTTGC
GGCAGCGTGAAGCTAATTCCCATGTCAGCCGTTAAGTGTTCCTGTGTCACTCAAAATTGCTTTGAGAGGC
TCTAAGGGCTTCTCAGTGCGTTACATCCCTGGCTTGTTGTCCACAACCGTTAAACCTTAAAAGCTTTAAA
AGCCTTATATATTCTTTTTTTTCTTATAAAACTTAAAACCTTAGAGGCTATTTAAGTTGCTGATTTATAT
TAATTTTATTGTTCAAACATGAGAGCTTAGTACGTGAAACATGAGAGCTTAGTACGTTAGCCATGAGAGC
TTAGTACGTTAGCCATGAGGGTTTAGTTCGTTAAACATGAGAGCTTAGTACGTTAAACATGAGAGCTTAG
TACGTGAAACATGAGAGCTTAGTACGTACTATCAACAGGTTGAACTGCTGATCAACAGATCCTCTACGCG
GCCGCGGTACCATAACTTCGTATAGCATACATTATACGAAGTTATCTGCCAGGCACATGGGTTTTACTAG
TATC
Features (pLannotate 1.2.2; 7 found; start..end, strand, type, name):
     64..87      +  CDS            8xHis: 8xHis affinity tag
    123..172     +  CDS            SET1 (fragment): solubility-enhancement tag derived from T7 phage gene 10B
    266..368     +  promoter       cat promoter: promoter of the E. coli cat gene encoding chloramphenicol acetyltransferase
    369..1025    +  CDS            cat: CAT_ECOLX - Experimental evidence at protein level: Swiss-Prot protein existence level 1. This enzyme is an effector of chloramphenicol resistance in bacteria. From Escherichia coli. This protein is used as a marker in many commonly used cloning vectors, such as pACYC184.
   1301..1414    -  CDS            tnpA (fragment): TN5P_ECOLX - Also known as tnp. Experimental evidence at protein level: Swiss-Prot protein existence level 1. Mediates transposition of transposon Tn5 by a 'cut and paste' mechanism. First, the monomeric transposase binds the 19 bp inverted DNA repeats flanking the transposon. Then, dimerization of the DNA- bound transposase creates a synaptic DNA complex. After nicking of the first DNA strand, excision of the transposon proceeds through a series of intermediates. The transposase then mediates the insertion of the transposon at a new site by strand transfer. The activity of the wild- type tran
   1423..1779    -  rep_origin     R6K γ ori: γ replication origin from E. coli plasmid R6K; requires the R6K initiator protein pi for replication
   1832..1865    +  protein_bind   loxP: Cre-mediated recombination occurs in the 8-bp core sequence (GCATACAT). Cre recombinase
