[The description below was written by a language model from this plasmid's Addgene catalogue record and pLannotate feature annotations shown in this document.]
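Description:
pD(Ct)_3C-His8 is a small (about 1.9 kb) Golden Gate donor plasmid from the 4G-cloning system, a toolkit for rapid gene assembly aimed at expressing multisubunit protein complexes in diverse hosts. It is built on the pD backbone and is not itself an expression vector. Instead, it supplies a synthetic tag module that is combined with other parts during assembly to place a C-terminal tag on a protein of interest. The plasmid replicates from the R6K γ origin, which works only when the R6K initiator protein pi is provided in trans. It is therefore propagated in a pir-expressing E. coli strain, here one carrying the pir-116 mutation that gives high copy number. Selection is by chloramphenicol, through a cat gene driven by its native cat promoter. A practical consequence of the conditional origin is that the donor cannot persist in ordinary cloning strains.

The payload is the 3C-His8 cassette. The feature table annotates the 8xHis affinity tag near the start of the sequence. The 3C element, presumably a 3C protease cleavage site that lets the histidine tag be removed after affinity purification, is named in the catalogue fields but was not picked up as a separate feature. No promoter for the insert is annotated, and the type IIS restriction sites used for Golden Gate release are not listed. A single loxP site lies beyond the origin, which could allow Cre-mediated fusion with another loxP-bearing plasmid, though the record does not state its role. The short SET1 and Tn5 transposase (tnpA) fragments are partial automated matches, probably to backbone or linker sequence rather than to functional parts.
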