Addgene plasmid #223887: pD(Ct)_3C-His8
Purpose: 4G-cloning donor for C-terminal 3C-His8 tag
Depositing lab: Stephan Gruber. Depositing organization: Universite de Lausanne (UNIL). Publication: 4G cloning: rapid gene assembly for expression of multisubunit protein complexes in diverse hosts. Taschner M, Dickinson JB, Roisne-Hamelin F, Gruber S. Life Sci Alliance. 2024 Dec 2;8(1):e202402899. doi: 10.26508/lsa.202402899. Print 2025 Jan. PubMed 39622624.
Backbone
  Vector backbone: pD
  Vector type: Golden-Gate Donor
Growth in bacteria
  Bacterial resistance: Chloramphenicol, 25 μg/mL
  Growth temperature: 37°C
  Growth strain: Pir1 ; strain contains pir-116 mutation for plasmid maintenance at high copy
  Copy number: High Copy
Gene/Insert
  Gene/Insert name: 3C-His8
  Species: Synthetic
  Cloning method: Gibson Cloning
Terms and licenses: Academic/Nonprofit Terms; Industry Terms: Not Available to Industry
Depositor comments: Please visit https://doi.org/10.1101/2024.06.17.599261 for bioRxiv preprint.
How to cite: pD(Ct)_3C-His8 was a gift from Stephan Gruber (Addgene plasmid # 223887 ; http://n2t.net/addgene:223887 ; RRID:Addgene_223887)
